Addgene plasmid #152756: pGBW-m4134491
Purpose: Mammalian expression plasmid for SARS-CoV-2 nsp8
Depositing lab: Ginkgo Bioworks & Benjie Chen.
Backbone
  Vector backbone: pTwist_CMV_Puro_6
  Backbone size w/o insert (bp): 6080
  Vector type: Mammalian Expression
  Selectable markers: Puromycin
Growth in bacteria
  Bacterial resistance: Ampicillin, 100 μg/mL
  Growth temperature: 37°C
  Growth strain: DH5alpha
  Copy number: High Copy
Gene/Insert
  Gene/Insert name: SARS-CoV-2 nsp8
  Species: Severe acute respiratory syndrome coronavirus 2
  Insert size (bp): 593
  Mutation: wt
  Entrez Gene: ORF1ab (a.k.a. GU280_gp01)
  Promoter: CMV
  Tag / fusion protein: Cleavable TEV;HA (C terminal on backbone)
  Cloning method: Unknown
Resource information
  A portion of this plasmid was derived from a plasmid made by: GinkgoBioworks
Depositor comments: NCBI reference sequence: YP_009725304.1
How to cite: pGBW-m4134491 was a gift from Ginkgo Bioworks & Benjie Chen (Addgene plasmid # 152756 ; http://n2t.net/addgene:152756 ; RRID:Addgene_152756)
