[The description below was written by a language model from this plasmid's Addgene catalogue record and the feature table of its GenBank file.]
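Description:
pGBW-m4134491 is a 6,740 bp mammalian expression plasmid built on the pTwist_CMV_Puro_6 backbone and designed to produce SARS-CoV-2 non-structural protein 8 (nsp8), one of the mature products cleaved from the viral ORF1ab polyprotein. It is maintained in E. coli through a high-copy ColE1/pUC-type origin and a beta-lactamase gene conferring ampicillin resistance. For mammalian cells it carries a separate selection cassette in which the human ubiquitin C promoter drives puromycin N-acetyltransferase, followed by a synthetic polyadenylation signal, allowing enrichment or stable selection of transfected cells.

The wild-type nsp8 coding sequence (about 0.6 kb) is not annotated as its own feature in the table, but its position is implied by the gap between a Kozak consensus initiation sequence and the C-terminal tags. Transcription is driven by the human cytomegalovirus immediate early enhancer and promoter and ends at an SV40 poly(A) signal. The open reading frame continues directly into a backbone-encoded TEV protease recognition site followed by an HA epitope tag, so the protein can be detected or captured through HA and the tag then removed by TEV cleavage. The expression unit is flanked by T7 and rrnG transcription terminators, short 5' and 3' beta-globin insulator elements and an additional synthetic poly(A) signal upstream of the CMV enhancer, an arrangement that would be expected to limit read-through and interference between the expression unit and the rest of the plasmid. The construct belongs to a set of tagged SARS-CoV-2 protein plasmids intended for protein expression and/or purification in mammalian cells.
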