LOCUS       Exported 6740 bp ds-DNA circular SYN 11-FEB-2022
DEFINITION  Mammalian expression plasmid for SARS-CoV-2 nsp8.
ACCESSION   .
VERSION     .
KEYWORDS    pGBW-m4134491
SOURCE      synthetic DNA construct
  ORGANISM  synthetic DNA construct
REFERENCE   1 (bases 1 to 6740)
  TITLE     SARS-CoV-2 protein Mammalian expression constructs, tagged, for
            protein expression and/or purification
REFERENCE   2 (bases 1 to 6740)
  AUTHORS   .
  TITLE     Direct Submission
  JOURNAL   Exported Feb 11, 2022 from SnapGene Server 1.1.58
            http://www.snapgene.com
FEATURES             Location/Qualifiers
     source          1..6740
                     /organism="synthetic DNA construct"
                     /mol_type="other DNA"
     enhancer        1..304
                     /label=CMV enhancer
                     /note="human cytomegalovirus immediate early enhancer"
     promoter        306..508
                     /label=CMV promoter
                     /note="human cytomegalovirus (CMV) immediate early
                     promoter"
     primer_bind     459..479
                     /label=CMV-F
                     /note="Human CMV immediate early promoter, forward primer"
     regulatory      577..586
                     /regulatory_class="other"
                     /note="vertebrate consensus sequence for strong initiation
                     of translation (Kozak, 1987)"
     CDS             1180..1200
                     /codon_start=1
                     /product="tobacco etch virus (TEV) protease recognition and
                     cleavage site"
                     /label=TEV site
                     /translation="ENLYFQS"
     CDS             1201..1227
                     /codon_start=1
                     /product="HA (human influenza hemagglutinin) epitope tag"
                     /label=HA
                     /translation="YPYDVPDYA"
     polyA_signal    1280..1401
                     /label=SV40 poly(A) signal
                     /note="SV40 polyadenylation signal"
     primer_bind     complement(1291..1310)
                     /label=EBV-rev
                     /note="SV40 polyA terminator, reverse primer"
     primer_bind     1345..1364
                     /label=SV40pA-R
                     /note="SV40 polyA, reverse primer"
     terminator      1516..1562
                     /label=T7 terminator
                     /note="transcription terminator for bacteriophage T7 RNA
                     polymerase"
     terminator      1592..1728
                     /label=rrnG terminator
                     /note="transcription terminator from the E. coli ribosomal
                     RNA rrnG operon (Albrechtsen et al., 1991)"
     misc_feature    1773..1844
                     /label=3' beta-globin insulator
                     /note="insulator downstream of the human beta-globin locus
                     (Farrell et al., 2002)"
     rep_origin      complement(2070..2658)
                     /direction=LEFT
                     /label=ori
                     /note="high-copy-number ColE1/pMB1/pBR322/pUC origin of
                     replication"
     primer_bind     complement(2150..2169)
                     /label=pBR322ori-F
                     /note="pBR322 origin, forward primer"
     promoter        3158..4367
                     /label=UbC promoter
                     /note="human ubiquitin C promoter"
     primer_bind     4204..4223
                     /label=hUBCpro-F
                     /note="Human Ubiquitin C (UbC) promoter, forward primer"
     CDS             4371..4970
                     /codon_start=1
                     /gene="pac from Streptomyces alboniger"
                     /product="puromycin N-acetyltransferase"
                     /label=PuroR
                     /note="confers resistance to puromycin"
                     /translation="MTEYKPTVRLATRDDVPRAVRTLAAAFADYPATRHTVDPDRHIER
                     VTELQELFLTRVGLDIGKVWVADDGAAVAVWTTPESVEAGAVFAEIGPRMAELSGSRLA
                     AQQQMEGLLAPHRPKEPAWFLATVGVSPDHQGKGLGSAVVLPGVEAAERAGVPAFLETS
                     APRNLPFYERLGFTVTADVEVPEGPRTWCMTRKPGA"
     primer_bind     complement(4371..4390)
                     /label=Puro-R
                     /note="Puromycin resistance gene, reverse primer. Also
                     called puro-variant-R"
     primer_bind     4867..4887
                     /label=Puro-F
                     /note="Puromycin resistance gene, forward primer"
     polyA_signal    4997..5045
                     /note="synthetic polyadenylation signal"
     CDS             5311..6171
                     /codon_start=1
                     /gene="bla"
                     /product="beta-lactamase"
                     /label=AmpR
                     /note="confers resistance to ampicillin, carbenicillin, and
                     related antibiotics"
                     /translation="MSIQHFRVALIPFFAAFCLPVFAHPETLVKVKDAEDQLGARVGYI
                     ELDLNSGKILESFRPEERFPMMSTFKVLLCGAVLSRIDAGQEQLGRRIHYSQNDLVEYS
                     PVTEKHLTDGMTVRELCSAAITMSDNTAANLLLTTIGGPKELTAFLHNMGDHVTRLDRW
                     EPELNEAIPNDERDTTMPVAMATTLRKLLTGELLTLASRQQLIDWMEADKVAGPLLRSA
                     LPAGWFIADKSGAGERGSRGIIAALGPDGKPSRIVVIYTTGSQATMDERNRQIAEIGAS
                     LIKHW"
     primer_bind     complement(5529..5548)
                     /label=Amp-R
                     /note="Ampicillin resistance gene, reverse primer"
     terminator      6184..6320
                     /label=rrnG terminator
                     /note="transcription terminator from the E. coli ribosomal
                     RNA rrnG operon (Albrechtsen et al., 1991)"
     misc_feature    6472..6543
                     /label=5' beta-globin insulator
                     /note="insulator upstream of the human beta-globin locus
                     (Farrell et al., 2002)"
     terminator      6548..6594
                     /label=T7 terminator
                     /note="transcription terminator for bacteriophage T7 RNA
                     polymerase"
     polyA_signal    6612..6660
                     /note="synthetic polyadenylation signal"
ORIGIN
        1 cgttacataa cttacggtaa atggcccgcc tggctgaccg cccaacgacc cccgcccatt
       61 gacgtcaata atgacgtatg ttcccatagt aacgccaata gggactttcc attgacgtca
      121 atgggtggag tatttacggt aaactgccca cttggcagta catcaagtgt atcatatgcc
      181 aagtacgccc cctattgacg tcaatgacgg taaatggccc gcctggcatt atgcccagta
      241 catgacctta tgggactttc ctacttggca gtacatctac gtattagtca tcgctattac
      301 catgctgatg cggttttggc agtacatcaa tgggcgtgga tagcggtttg actcacgggg
      361 atttccaagt ctccacccca ttgacgtcaa tgggagtttg ttttggcacc aaaatcaacg
      421 ggactttcca aaatgtcgta acaactccgc cccattgacg caaatgggcg gtaggcgtgt
      481 acggtgggag gtctatataa gcagagctgg tttagtgaac cgtcagatca gatctttgtc
      541 gatcctacca tccactcgac acacccgcca gcggccgcca ccatggcaat tgcctcagaa
      601 tttagttccc tcccctcgta cgctgcgttc gctaccgccc aagaggcata tgagcaggcc
      661 gtagccaacg gggacagcga agtggttctt aagaaactga agaaatcttt gaatgtggca
      721 aagagcgagt ttgatcggga cgcggcaatg cagaggaagc tggaaaaaat ggctgatcag
      781 gctatgacac agatgtacaa acaagcccga tccgaggaca agagagctaa agtcacttct
      841 gccatgcaaa cgatgctatt caccatgtta cgtaagctgg ataacgacgc actcaataac
      901 ataatcaata acgcccgcga tggttgtgtg ccattgaata tcattcctct tactacagcg
      961 gccaagctga tggtcgttat cccggactat aacacataca aaaatacctg cgacggcacc
     1021 actttcacgt atgctagcgc cctgtgggaa atacagcagg tagtggatgc cgattcaaag
     1081 attgtgcagc ttagtgagat ctccatggac aacagtccca acttggcttg gcctttaatc
     1141 gtcacagctc tcagagccaa tagcgcagtt aaactgcaag aaaaccttta ctttcagtcg
     1201 tacccctatg acgtaccaga ttatgcgtaa gctagcttga ctgactgaga tacagcgtac
     1261 cttcagctca cagacatgat aagatacatt gatgagtttg gacaaaccac aactagaatg
     1321 cagtgaaaaa aatgctttat ttgtgaaatt tgtgatgcta ttgctttatt tgtaaccatt
     1381 ataagctgca ataaacaagt taacaacaac aattgcattc attttatgtt tcaggttcag
     1441 ggggaggtgt gggaggtttt ttaaagcaag taaaacctct acaaatgtgg tattggccca
     1501 tctctatcgg tatcgtagca taaccccttg gggcctctaa acgggtcttg aggggttttt
     1561 tgtgcccctc gggccggatt gctatctacc ggcattggcg cagaaaaaaa tgcctgatgc
     1621 gacgctgcgc gtcttatact cccacatatg ccagattcag caacggatac ggcttcccca
     1681 acttgcccac ttccatacgt gtcctcctta ccagaaattt atccttaagg tcgtcagcta
     1741 tcctgcaggc gatctctcga tttcgatcaa gacattcctt taatggtctt ttctggacac
     1801 cactaggggt cagaagtagt tcatcaaact ttcttccctc cctaatctca ttggttacct
     1861 tgggctatcg aaacttaatt aaccagtcaa gtcagctact tggcgagatc gacttgtctg
     1921 ggtttcgact acgctcagaa ttgcgtcagt caagttcgat ctggtccttg ctattgcacc
     1981 cgttctccga ttacgagttt catttaaatc atgtgagcaa aaggccagca aaaggccagg
     2041 aaccgtaaaa aggccgcgtt gctggcgttt ttccataggc tccgcccccc tgacgagcat
     2101 cacaaaaatc gacgctcaag tcagaggtgg cgaaacccga caggactata aagataccag
     2161 gcgtttcccc ctggaagctc cctcgtgcgc tctcctgttc cgaccctgcc gcttaccgga
     2221 tacctgtccg cctttctccc ttcgggaagc gtggcgcttt ctcatagctc acgctgtagg
     2281 tatctcagtt cggtgtaggt cgttcgctcc aagctgggct gtgtgcacga accccccgtt
     2341 cagcccgacc gctgcgcctt atccggtaac tatcgtcttg agtccaaccc ggtaagacac
     2401 gacttatcgc cactggcagc agccactggt aacaggatta gcagagcgag gtatgtaggc
     2461 ggtgctacag agttcttgaa gtggtggcct aactacggct acactagaag aacagtattt
     2521 ggtatctgcg ctctgctgaa gccagttacc ttcggaaaaa gagttggtag ctcttgatcc
     2581 ggcaaacaaa ccaccgctgg tagcggtggt ttttttgttt gcaagcagca gattacgcgc
     2641 agaaaaaaag gatctcaaga agatcctttg atcttttcta cggggtctga cgctcagtgg
     2701 aacgaaaact cacgttaagg gattttggtc atgagattat caaaaaggat cttcacctag
     2761 atccttttaa attaaaaatg aagttttaaa tcaatctaaa gtatatatga gtaaacttgg
     2821 tctgacagtt accaatgctt aatcagtgag gcacctatct cagcgatctg tctatttcgt
     2881 tcatccatag ttgcatttaa atttccgaac tctccaaggc cctcgtcgga aaatcttcaa
     2941 acctttcgtc cgatccatct tgcaggctac ctctcgaacg aactatcgca agtctcttgg
     3001 ccggccttgc gccttggcta ttgcttggca gcgcctatcg ccaggtatta ctccaatccc
     3061 gaatatccga gatcgggatc acccgagaga agttcaacct acatcctcaa tcccgatcta
     3121 tccgagatcc gaggaatatc gaaatcgggg cgcgcctggc ctccgcgccg ggttttggcg
     3181 cctcccgcgg gcgcccccct cgtcacggcg agcgctgcca cgtcagacga agggcgcagg
     3241 agcgtcctga tccttccgcc cggacgctca ggacagcggc ccgctgctca taagactcgg
     3301 ccttagaacc ccagtatcag cagaaggaca ttttaggacg ggacttgggt gactctaggg
     3361 cactggtttt ctttccagag agcggaacag gcgaggaaaa gtagtccctt ctcggcgatt
     3421 ctgcggaggg atctccgtgg ggcggtgaac gccgatgatt atataaggac gcgccgggtg
     3481 tggcacagct agttccgtcg cagccgggat ttgggtcgcg gttcttgttt gtggatcgct
     3541 gtgatcgtca cttggtgagt agcgggctgc tgggctggcc ggggctttcg tggccgccgg
     3601 gccgctcggt gggacggaag cgtgtggaga gaccgccaag ggctgtagtc tgggtccgcg
     3661 agcaaggttg ccctgaactg ggggttgggg ggagcgcagc aaaatggcgg ctgttcccga
     3721 gtcttgaatg gaagacgctt gtgaggcggg ctgtgaggtc gttgaaacaa ggtggggggc
     3781 atggtgggcg gcaagaaccc aaggtcttga gcccttcgct aatgcgggaa agctcttatt
     3841 cgggtgagat gggctgggca ccatctgggg accctgacgt gaagtttgtc actgactgga
     3901 gaactcggtt tgtcgtctgt tgcgggggcg gcagttatgg cggtgccgtt gggcagtgca
     3961 cccgtacctt tgggagcgcg cgccctcgtc gtgtcgtgac gtcacccgtt ctgttggctt
     4021 ataatgcagg gtggggccac ctgccggtag gtgtgcggta ggcttttctc cgtcgcagga
     4081 cgcagggttc gggcctaggg taggctctcc tgaatcgaca ggcgccggac ctctggtgag
     4141 gggagggata agtgaggcgt cagtttcttt ggtcggtttt atgtacctat cttcttaagt
     4201 agctgaagct ccggttttga actatgcgct cggggttggc gagtgtgttt tgtgaagttt
     4261 tttaggcacc ttttgaaatg taatcatttg ggtcaatatg taattttcag tgttagactt
     4321 gtaaattgtc cgctaaattc tggccgtttt tggctttttt gttagacaac atgaccgagt
     4381 acaagcccac ggtgcgcctc gccacccgcg acgacgtccc cagggccgta cgcaccctcg
     4441 ccgccgcgtt cgccgactac cccgccacgc gccacaccgt cgatccggac cgccacatcg
     4501 agcgggtcac cgagctgcaa gaactcttcc tcacgcgcgt cgggctcgac atcggcaagg
     4561 tgtgggtcgc ggacgacggc gccgcggtgg cggtctggac cacgccggag agcgtcgaag
     4621 cgggggcggt gttcgccgag atcggcccgc gcatggccga gttgagcggt tcccggctgg
     4681 ccgcgcagca acagatggag ggcctcctgg cgccgcaccg gcccaaggag cccgcgtggt
     4741 tcctggccac cgtcggcgtc tcgcccgacc accagggcaa gggtctgggc agcgccgtcg
     4801 tgctccccgg agtggaggcc gccgagcgcg ccggggtgcc cgccttcctg gagacctccg
     4861 cgccccgcaa cctccccttc tacgagcggc tcggcttcac cgtcaccgcc gacgtcgagg
     4921 tgcccgaagg accgcgcacc tggtgcatga cccgcaagcc cggtgcctag gctagtatgt
     4981 aagcctagtc ttagataata aaatcgctat ccatcgaaga tggatgtgtg ttggtttttt
     5041 gtgtgtgtaa cgctaggcgc gcctggtgta ccgagaacga tcctctcagt gcgagtctcg
     5101 acgatccata tcgttgcttg gcagtcagcc agtcggaatc cagcttggga cccaggaagt
     5161 ccaatcgtca gatattgtac tcaagcctgg tcacggcagc gtaccgatct gtttaaacct
     5221 agatattgat agtctgatcg gtcaacgtat aatcgagtcc tagcttttgc aaacatctat
     5281 caagagacag gatcagcagg aggctttcgc atgagtattc aacatttccg tgtcgccctt
     5341 attccctttt ttgcggcatt ttgccttcct gtttttgctc acccagaaac gctggtgaaa
     5401 gtaaaagatg ctgaagatca gttgggtgcg cgagtgggtt acatcgaact ggatctcaac
     5461 agcggtaaga tccttgagag ttttcgcccc gaagaacgct ttccaatgat gagcactttt
     5521 aaagttctgc tatgtggcgc ggtattatcc cgtattgacg ccgggcaaga gcaactcggt
     5581 cgccgcatac actattctca gaatgacttg gttgagtatt caccagtcac agaaaagcat
     5641 cttacggatg gcatgacagt aagagaatta tgcagtgctg ccataaccat gagtgataac
     5701 actgcggcca acttacttct gacaacgatt ggaggaccga aggagctaac cgcttttttg
     5761 cacaacatgg gggatcatgt aactcgcctt gatcgttggg aaccggagct gaatgaagcc
     5821 ataccaaacg acgagcgtga caccacgatg cctgtagcaa tggcaacaac cttgcgtaaa
     5881 ctattaactg gcgaactact tactctagct tcccggcaac agttgataga ctggatggag
     5941 gcggataaag ttgcaggacc acttctgcgc tcggcccttc cggctggctg gtttattgct
     6001 gataaatctg gagccggtga gcgtgggtct cgcggtatca ttgcagcact ggggccagat
     6061 ggtaagccct cccgtatcgt agttatctac acgacgggga gtcaggcaac tatggatgaa
     6121 cgaaatagac agatcgctga gataggtgcc tcactgatta agcattggta accgattcta
     6181 ggtgcattgg cgcagaaaaa aatgcctgat gcgacgctgc gcgtcttata ctcccacata
     6241 tgccagattc agcaacggat acggcttccc caacttgccc acttccatac gtgtcctcct
     6301 taccagaaat ttatccttaa gatcccgaat cgtttaaact cgactctggc tctatcgaat
     6361 ctccgtcgtt tcgagcttac gcgaacagcc gtggcgctca tttgctcgtc gggcatcgaa
     6421 tctcgtcagc tatcgtcagc ttaccttttt ggcagcgatc gcggctcccg acatcttgga
     6481 ccattagctc cacaggtatc ttcttccctc tagtggtcat aacagcagct tcagctacct
     6541 ctcaattcaa aaaacccctc aagacccgtt tagaggcccc aaggggttat gctatcaatc
     6601 gttgcgttac acacacaaaa aaccaacaca catccatctt cgatggatag cgattttatt
     6661 atctaactgc tgatcgagtg tagccagatc tagtaatcaa ttacggggtc attagttcat
     6721 agcccatata tggagttccg
//
